>Addgene plasmid #142108 | TFORF2490 | addgene full sequence | sequence record 395715 | Addgene NGS Result
TTAATGTAGTCTTATGCAATACTCTTGTAGTCTTGCAACATGGTAACGATGAGTTAGCAACATGCCTTAC
AAGGAGAGAAAAAGCACCGTGCATGCCGATTGGTGGAAGTAAGGTGGTACGATCGTGCCTTATTAGGAAG
GCAACAGACGGGTCTGACATGGATTGGACGAACCACTGAATTGCCGCATTGCAGAGATATTGTATTTAAG
TGCCTAGCTCGATACATAAACGGGTCTCTCTGGTTAGACCAGATCTGAGCCTGGGAGCTCTCTGGCTAAC
TAGGGAACCCACTGCTTAAGCCTCAATAAAGCTTGCCTTGAGTGCTTCAAGTAGTGTGTGCCCGTCTGTT
GTGTGACTCTGGTAACTAGAGATCCCTCAGACCCTTTTAGTCAGTGTGGAAAATCTCTAGCAGTGGCGCC
CGAACAGGGACTTGAAAGCGAAAGGGAAACCAGAGGAGCTCTCTCGACGCAGGACTCGGCTTGCTGAAGC
GCGCACGGCAAGAGGCGAGGGGCGGCGACTGGTGAGTACGCCAAAAATTTTGACTAGCGGAGGCTAGAAG
GAGAGAGATGGGTGCGAGAGCGTCAGTATTAAGCGGGGGAGAATTAGATCGCGATGGGAAAAAATTCGGT
TAAGGCCAGGGGGAAAGAAAAAATATAAATTAAAACATATAGTATGGGCAAGCAGGGAGCTAGAACGATT
CGCAGTTAATCCTGGCCTGTTAGAAACATCAGAAGGCTGTAGACAAATACTGGGACAGCTACAACCATCC
CTTCAGACAGGATCAGAAGAACTTAGATCATTATATAATACAGTAGCAACCCTCTATTGTGTGCATCAAA
GGATAGAGATAAAAGACACCAAGGAAGCTTTAGACAAGATAGAGGAAGAGCAAAACAAAAGTAAGACCAC
CGCACAGCAAGCGGCCGCTGATCTTCAGACCTGGAGGAGGAGATATGAGGGACAATTGGAGAAGTGAATT
ATATAAATATAAAGTAGTAAAAATTGAACCATTAGGAGTAGCACCCACCAAGGCAAAGAGAAGAGTGGTG
CAGAGAGAAAAAAGAGCAGTGGGAATAGGAGCTTTGTTCCTTGGGTTCTTGGGAGCAGCAGGAAGCACTA
TGGGCGCAGCGTCAATGACGCTGACGGTACAGGCCAGACAATTATTGTCTGGTATAGTGCAGCAGCAGAA
CAATTTGCTGAGGGCTATTGAGGCGCAACAGCATCTGTTGCAACTCACAGTCTGGGGCATCAAGCAGCTC
CAGGCAAGAATCCTGGCTGTGGAAAGATACCTAAAGGATCAACAGCTCCTGGGGATTTGGGGTTGCTCTG
GAAAACTCATTTGCACCACTGCTGTGCCTTGGAATGCTAGTTGGAGTAATAAATCTCTGGAACAGATTTG
GAATCACACGACCTGGATGGAGTGGGACAGAGAAATTAACAATTACACAAGCTTAATACACTCCTTAATT
GAAGAATCGCAAAACCAGCAAGAAAAGAATGAACAAGAATTATTGGAATTAGATAAATGGGCAAGTTTGT
GGAATTGGTTTAACATAACAAATTGGCTGTGGTATATAAAATTATTCATAATGATAGTAGGAGGCTTGGT
AGGTTTAAGAATAGTTTTTGCTGTACTTTCTATAGTGAATAGAGTTAGGCAGGGATATTCACCATTATCG
TTTCAGACCCACCTCCCAACCCCGAGGGGACCCATGCATTGCATCTCAATTAGTCAGCAACCAGGTGTGG
AAAGTCCCCAGGCTCCCCAGCAGGCAGAAGTATGCAAAGCATGCGTCTCAATTAGTCAGCAACCATAGTC
CCGCCCCTAACTCCGCCCATCCCGCCCCTAACTCCGCCCAGTTCCGCCCATTCTCCGCCCCATGGCTGAC
TAATTTTTTTTATTTATGCAGAGGCCGAGGCCGCCTCGGCCTCTGAGCTATTCCAGAAGTAGTGAGGAGG
CTTTTTTGGAGGCCTAGGCTTTTGCAAAAAGCTTTCTAGAGGTACCACCGGAGCTTACCATGACCGAGTA
CAAGCCCACGGTGCGCCTCGCCACCCGCGACGACGTCCCCAGGGCCGTACGCACCCTCGCCGCCGCGTTC
GCCGACTACCCCGCCACGCGCCACACCGTCGATCCGGACCGCCACATCGAGCGGGTCACCGAGCTGCAAG
AACTCTTCCTCACGCGCGTCGGGCTCGACATCGGCAAGGTGTGGGTCGCGGACGACGGCGCCGCCGTGGC
GGTCTGGACCACGCCGGAGAGCGTCGAAGCGGGGGCGGTGTTCGCCGAGATCGGCCCGCGCATGGCCGAG
TTGAGCGGTTCCCGGCTGGCCGCGCAGCAACAGATGGAAGGCCTCCTGGCGCCGCACCGGCCCAAGGAGC
CCGCGTGGTTCCTGGCCACCGTCGGCGTCTCGCCCGACCACCAGGGCAAGGGTCTGGGCAGCGCCGTCGT
GCTCCCCGGAGTGGAGGCGGCCGAGCGCGCCGGGGTGCCCGCCTTCCTGGAGACCTCCGCGCCCCGCAAC
CTCCCCTTCTACGAGCGGCTCGGCTTCACCGTCACCGCCGACGTCGAGGTGCCCGAAGGACCGCGCACCT
GGTGCATGACCCGCAAGCCCGGTGCCAGTTAACGAATTCTAGATCTTGAGACAAATGGCAGTATTCATCC
ACAATTTTAAAAGAAAAGGGGGGATTGGGGGGTACAGTGCAGGGGAAAGAATAGTAGACATAATAGCAAC
AGACATACAAACTAAAGAATTACAAAAACAAATTACAAAAATTCAAAATTTTCGGGTTTATTACAGGGAC
AGCAGAGATCCACTTTGGCGCCGGCTCGAGGCCTGCAGGTGCAAAGATGGATAAAGTTTTAAACAGAGAG
GAATCTTTGCAGCTAATGGACCTTCTAGGTCTTGAAAGGAGTGGGAATTGGCTCCGGTGCCCGTCAGTGG
GCAGAGCGCACATCGCCCACAGTCCCCGAGAAGTTGGGGGGAGGGGTCGGCAATTGAACCGGTGCCTAGA
GAAGGTGGCGCGGGGTAAACTGGGAAAGTGATGTCGTGTACTGGCTCCGCCTTTTTCCCGAGGGTGGGGG
AGAACCGTATATAAGTGCAGTAGTCGCCGTGAACGTTCTTTTTCGCAACGGGTTTGCCGCCAGAACACAG
GTAAGTGCCGTGTGTGGTTCCCGCGGGCCTGGCCTCTTTACGGGTTATGGCCCTTGCGTGCCTTGAATTA
CTTCCACCTGGCTGCAGTACGTGATTCTTGATCCCGAGCTTCGGGTTGGAAGTGGGTGGGAGAGTTCGAG
GCCTTGCGCTTAAGGAGCCCCTTCGCCTCGTGCTTGAGTTGAGGCCTGGCCTGGGCGCTGGGGCCGCCGC
GTGCGAATCTGGTGGCACCTTCGCGCCTGTCTCGCTGCTTTCGATAAGTCTCTAGCCATTTAAAATTTTT
GATGACCTGCTGCGACGCTTTTTTTCTGGCAAGATAGTCTTGTAAATGCGGGCCAAGATCTGCACACTGG
TATTTCGGTTTTTGGGGCCGCGGGCGGCGACGGGGCCCGTGCGTCCCAGCGCACATGTTCGGCGAGGCGG
GGCCTGCGAGCGCGGCCACCGAGAATCGGACGGGGGTAGTCTCAAGCTGGCCGGCCTGCTCTGGTGCCTG
GCCTCGCGCCGCCGTGTATCGCCCCGCCCTGGGCGGCAAGGCTGGCCCGGTCGGCACCAGTTGCGTGAGC
GGAAAGATGGCCGCTTCCCGGCCCTGCTGCAGGGAGCTCAAAATGGAGGACGCGGCGCTCGGGAGAGCGG
GCGGGTGAGTCACCCACACAAAGGAAAAGGGCCTTTCCGTCCTCAGCCGTCGCTTCATGTGACTCCACGG
AGTACCGGGCGCCGTCCAGGCACCTCGATTAGTTCTCGAGCTTTTGGAGTACGTCGTCTTTAGGTTGGGG
GGAGGGGTTTTATGCGATGGAGTTTCCCCACACTGAGTGGGTGGAGACTGAAGTTAGGCCAGCTTGGCAC
TTGATGTAATTCTCCTTGGAATTTGCCCTTTTTGAGTTTGGATCTTGGTTCATTCTCAAGCCTCAGACAG
TGGTTCAAAGTTTTTTTCTTCCATTTCAGGTGTCGTGAGGCTAGCACCGCCACCATGGACTTTCCCCAGC
ACAGCCAGCATGTCTTGGAACAGCTGAACCAGCAGCGGCAGCTGGGGCTTCTCTGTGACTGCACCTTTGT
GGTGGACGGTGTTCACTTTAAGGCTCATAAAGCAGTGCTGGCGGCCTGCAGCGAGTACTTCAAGATGCTC
TTCGTGGACCAGAAGGACGTGGTGCACCTGGACATCAGTAACGCGGCAGGCCTGGGGCAGGTGCTGGAGT
TTATGTACACGGCCAAGCTGAGCCTGAGCCCTGAGAACGTGGATGATGTGCTGGCCGTGGCCACTTTCCT
CCAAATGCAGGACATCATCACGGCCTGCCATGCCCTCAAGTCACTTGCTGAGCCGGCTACCAGCCCTGGG
GGAAATGCGGAGGCCTTGGCCACAGAAGGAGGGGACAAGAGAGCCAAAGAGGAGAAGGTGGCCACCAGCA
CGCTGAGCAGGCTGGAGCAGGCAGGACGCAGCACACCCATAGGCCCCAGCAGGGACCTCAAGGAGGAGCG
CGGCGGTCAGGCCCAGAGTGCGGCCAGCGGTGCAGAGCAGACAGAGAAAGCCGATGCGCCCCGGGAGCCG
CCGCCTGTGGAGCTCAAGCCAGACCCCACGAGTGGCATGGCTGCTGCAGAAGCTGAGGCCGCTTTGTCCG
AGAGCTCGGAGCAAGAAATGGAGGTGGAGCCCGCCCGGAAAGGGGAAGAGGAGCAAAAGGAGCAAGAGGA
GCAAGAGGAGGAGGGCGCAGGGCCAGCTGAGGTCAAGGAGGAGGGTTCCCAGCTGGAGAACGGAGAGGCC
CCCGAGGAGAACGAGAATGAGGAGTCAGCGGGCACAGACTCGGGGCAGGAGCTCGGCTCCGAGGCCCGGG
GCCTGCGCTCAGGCACCTACGGCGACCGCACGGAGTCCAAGGCCTACGGCTCCGTCATCCACAAGTGCGA
GGACTGTGGGAAGGAGTTCACGCACACGGGGAACTTCAAGCGGCACATCCGCATCCACACGGGGGAGAAG
CCCTTCTCGTGCCGGGAGTGCAGCAAGGCCTTTTCCGACCCGGCCGCGTGCAAGGCCCATGAGAAGACGC
ACAGCCCTCTGAAGCCCTACGGCTGCGAGGAGTGCGGGAAGAGCTACCGCCTCATCAGCCTGCTGAACCT
GCACAAGAAGCGGCACTCGGGCGAGGCGCGCTACCGCTGCGAGGACTGCGGCAAGCTCTTCACCACCTCG
GGCAACCTCAAGCGCCACCAGCTGGTGCACAGCGGCGAGAAGCCCTACCAGTGCGACTACTGCGGCCGCT
CCTTCTCCGACCCCACTTCCAAGATGCGCCACCTGGAGACCCACGACACGGACAAGGAGCACAAGTGCCC
ACACTGCGACAAGAAGTTCAACCAGGTAGGGAACCTGAAGGCCCACCTGAAGATCCACATCGCTGACGGG
CCCCTCAAGTGCCGAGAGTGTGGGAAGCAGTTCACCACCTCAGGGAACCTGAAGCGGCACCTTCGGATCC
ACAGCGGGGAGAAGCCCTACGTGTGCATCCACTGCCAGCGACAGTTTGCAGACCCCGGCGCTCTGCAGCG
GCACGTCCGCATTCACACAGGTGAGAAGCCATGCCAGTGTGTGATGTGCGGTAAGGCCTTCACCCAGGCC
AGCTCCCTCATCGCCCACGTGCGCCAGCACACCGGGGAGAAGCCCTACGTCTGCGAGCGCTGCGGCAAGA
GATTCGTCCAGTCCAGCCAGTTGGCCAATCATATTCGCCACCACGACAACATCCGCCCACACAAGTGCAG
CGTGTGCAGCAAGGCCTTCGTGAACGTGGGGGACCTGTCCAAGCACATCATCATTCACACTGGAGAGAAG
CCTTACCTGTGTGATAAGTGTGGGCGTGGCTTCAACCGGGTAGACAACCTGCGCTCCCACGTGAAGACCG
TGCACCAGGGCAAGGCAGGCATCAAGATCCTGGAGCCCGAGGAGGGCAGTGAGGTCAGCGTGGTCACTGT
GGATGACATGGTCACGCTGGCTACCGAGGCACTGGCAGCGACAGCCGTCACTCAGCTCACAGTGGTGCCG
GTGGGAGCTGCAGTGACAGCCGATGAGACGGAAGTCCTGAAGGCCGAGATCAGCAAAGCTGTGAAGCAAG
TGCAGGAAGAAGACCCCAACACTCACATCCTCTACGCCTGTGACTCCTGTGGGGACAAGTTTCTGGATGC
CAACAGCCTGGCTCAGCATGTGCGAATCCACACAGCCCAGGCACTGGTCATGTTCCAGACAGACGCGGAC
TTCTATCAGCAGTATGGGCCAGGTGGCACGTGGCCTGCCGGGCAGGTGCTGCAGGCTGGGGAGCTGGTCT
TCCGCCCTCGCGACGGGGCTGAGGGCCAGCCCGCACTGGCAGAGACCTCCCCTACAGCTCCTGAATGTCC
CCCGCCTGCCGAGTAGTAATGAACTAGTCCGTAACTTGAAAGTATTTCGATTTCTTGGCTTTATATATCT
TGTGGAAAGGACGATCCTATCTGATCCGAACGCACTAAACGCGTTAAGTCGACAATCAACCTCTGGATTA
CAAAATTTGTGAAAGATTGACTGGTATTCTTAACTATGTTGCTCCTTTTACGCTATGTGGATACGCTGCT
TTAATGCCTTTGTATCATGCTATTGCTTCCCGTATGGCTTTCATTTTCTCCTCCTTGTATAAATCCTGGT
TGCTGTCTCTTTATGAGGAGTTGTGGCCCGTTGTCAGGCAACGTGGCGTGGTGTGCACTGTGTTTGCTGA
CGCAACCCCCACTGGTTGGGGCATTGCCACCACCTGTCAGCTCCTTTCCGGGACTTTCGCTTTCCCCCTC
CCTATTGCCACGGCGGAACTCATCGCCGCCTGCCTTGCCCGCTGCTGGACAGGGGCTCGGCTGTTGGGCA
CTGACAATTCCGTGGTGTTGTCGGGGAAATCATCGTCCTTTCCTTGGCTGCTCGCCTGTGTTGCCACCTG
GATTCTGCGCGGGACGTCCTTCTGCTACGTCCCTTCGGCCCTCAATCCAGCGGACCTTCCTTCCCGCGGC
CTGCTGCCGGCTCTGCGGCCTCTTCCGCGTCTTCGCCTTCGCCCTCAGACGAGTCGGATCTCCCTTTGGG
CCGCCTCCCCGCGTCGACTTTAAGACCAATGACTTACAAGGCAGCTGTAGATCTTAGCCACTTTTTAAAA
GAAAAGGGGGGACTGGAAGGGCTAATTCACTCCCAACGAAGACAAGATCTGCTTTTTGCTTGTACTGGGT
CTCTCTGGTTAGACCAGATCTGAGCCTGGGAGCTCTCTGGCTAACTAGGGAACCCACTGCTTAAGCCTCA
ATAAAGCTTGCCTTGAGTGCTTCAAGTAGTGTGTGCCCGTCTGTTGTGTGACTCTGGTAACTAGAGATCC
CTCAGACCCTTTTAGTCAGTGTGGAAAATCTCTAGCAGTACGTATAGTAGTTCATGTCATCTTATTATTC
AGTATTTATAACTTGCAAAGAAATGAATATCAGAGAGTGAGAGGAACTTGTTTATTGCAGCTTATAATGG
TTACAAATAAAGCAATAGCATCACAAATTTCACAAATAAAGCATTTTTTTCACTGCATTCTAGTTGTGGT
TTGTCCAAACTCATCAATGTATCTTATCATGTCTGGCTCTAGCTATCCCGCCCCTAACTCCGCCCATCCC
GCCCCTAACTCCGCCCAGTTCCGCCCATTCTCCGCCCCATGGCTGACTAATTTTTTTTATTTATGCAGAG
GCCGAGGCCGCCTCGGCCTCTGAGCTATTCCAGAAGTAGTGAGGAGGCTTTTTTGGAGGCCTAGGGACGT
ACCCAATTCGCCCTATAGTGAGTCGTATTACGCGCGCTCACTGGCCGTCGTTTTACAACGTCGTGACTGG
GAAAACCCTGGCGTTACCCAACTTAATCGCCTTGCAGCACATCCCCCTTTCGCCAGCTGGCGTAATAGCG
AAGAGGCCCGCACCGATCGCCCTTCCCAACAGTTGCGCAGCCTGAATGGCGAATGGG
[124 nt withheld, positions 8108-8231]
C
[91 nt withheld, positions 8233-8323]
A
[49 nt withheld, positions 8325-8373]
CCTTTGACGTTGGAGTCCACGTTCTTT
[37 nt withheld, positions 8401-8437]
ACCCTATCTCGGTCTATTCTTTTGATTTATAAGGGATTTTGCCGATTTCGGCCTATTGGTTAAAAAATGA
GCTGATTTAACAAAAATTTAACGCGAATTTTAACAAAATATTAACGCTTACAATTTAGGTGGCACTTTTC
GGGGAAATGTGCGCGGAACCCCTATTTGTTTATTTTTCTAAATACATTCAAATATGTATCCGCTCATGAG
ACAATAACCCTGATAAATGCTTCAATAATATTGAAAAAGGAAGAGTATGAGTATTCAACATTTCCGTGTC
GCCCTTATTCCCTTTTTTGCGGCATTTTGCCTTCCTGTTTTTGCTCACCCAGAAACGCTGGTGAAAGTAA
AAGATGCTGAAGATCAGTTGGGTGCACGAGTGGGTTACATCGAACTGGATCTCAACAGCGGTAAGATCCT
TGAGAGTTTTCGCCCCGAAGAACGTTTTCCAATGATGAGCACTTTTAAAGTTCTGCTATGTGGCGCGGTA
TTATCCCGTATTGACGCCGGGCAAGAGCAACTCGGTCGCCGCATACACTATTCTCAGAATGACTTGGTTG
AGTACTCACCAGTCACAGAAAAGCATCTTACGGATGGCATGACAGTAAGAGAATTATGCAGTGCTGCCAT
AACCATGAGTGATAACACTGCGGCCAACTTACTTCTGACAACGATCGGAGGACCGAAGGAGCTAACCGCT
TTTTTGCACAACATGGGGGATCATGTAACTCGCCTTGATCGTTGGGAACCGGAGCTGAATGAAGCCATAC
CAAACGACGAGCGTGACACCACGATGCCTGTAGCAATGGCAACAACGTTGCGCAAACTATTAACTGGCGA
ACTACTTACTCTAGCTTCCCGGCAACAATTAATAGACTGGATGGAGGCGGATAAAGTTGCAGGACCACTT
CTGCGCTCGGCCCTTCCGGCTGGCTGGTTTATTGCTGATAAATCTGGAGCCGGTGAGCGTGGGTCTCGCG
GTATCATTGCAGCACTGGGGCCAGATGGTAAGCCCTCCCGTATCGTAGTTATCTACACGACGGGGAGTCA
GGCAACTATGGATGAACGAAATAGACAGATCGCTGAGATAGGTGCCTCACTGATTAAGCATTGGTAACTG
TCAGACCAAGTTTACTCATATATACTTTAGATTGATTTAAAACTTCATTTTTAATTTAAAAGGATCTAGG
TGAAGATCCTTTTTGATAATCTCATGACCAAAATCCCTTAACGTGAGTTTTCGTTCCACTGAGCGTCAGA
CCCCGTAGAAAAGATCAAAGGATCTTCTTGAGATCCTTTTTTTCTGCGCGTAATCTGCTGCTTGCAAACA
AAAAAACCACCGCTACCAGCGGTGGTTTGTTTGCCGGATCAAGAGCTACCAACTCTTTTTCCGAAGGTAA
CTGGCTTCAGCAGAGCGCAGATACCAAATACTGTTCTTCTAGTGTAGCCGTAGTTAGGCCACCACTTCAA
GAACTCTGTAGCACCGCCTACATACCTCGCTCTGCTAATCCTGTTACCAGTGGCTGCTGCCAGTGGCGAT
AAGTCGTGTCTTACCGGGTTGGACTCAAGACGATAGTTACCGGATAAGGCGCAGCGGTCGGGCTGAACGG
GGGGTTCGTGCACACAGCCCAGCTTGGAGCGAACGACCTACACCGAACTGAGATACCTACAGCGTGAGCT
ATGAGAAAGCGCCACGCTTCCCGAAGGGAGAAAGGCGGACAGGTATCCGGTAAGCGGCAGGGTCGGAACA
GGAGAGCGCACGAGGGAGCTTCCAGGGGGAAACGCCTGGTATCTTTATAGTCCTGTCGGGTTTCGCCACC
TCTGACTTGAGCGTCGATTTTTGTGATGCTCGTCAGGGGGGCGGAGCCTATGGAAAAACGCCAGCAACGC
GGCCTTTTTACGGTTCCTGGCCTTTTGCTGGCCTTTTGCTCACATGTTCTTTCCTGCGTTATCCCCTGAT
TCTGTGGATAACCGTATTACCGCCTTTGAGTGAGCTGATACCGCTCGCCGCAGCCGAACGACCGAGCGCA
GCGAGTCAGTGAGCGAGGAAGCGGAAGAGCGCCCAATACGCAAACCGCCTCTCCCCGCGCGTTGGCCGAT
TCATTAATGCAGCTGGCACGACAGGTTTCCCGACTGGAAAGCGGGCAGTGAGCGCAACGCAATTAATGTG
AGTTAGCTCACTCATTAGGCACCCCAGGCTTTACACTTTATGCTTCCGGCTCGTATGTTGTGTGGAATTG
TGAGCGGATAACAATTTCACACAGGAAACAGCTATGACCATGATTACGCCAAGCGCGCAATTAACCCTCA
CTAAAGGGAACAAAAGCTGGAGCTGCAAGC
Features (pLannotate 1.2.2; 31 found; start..end, strand, type, name):
      5..231     +  promoter       RSV promoter: Rous sarcoma virus enhancer/promoter
    232..412     +  LTR            5' LTR (truncated): truncated 5' long terminal repeat (LTR) from HIV-1
    459..584     +  misc_feature   HIV-1 Ψ: packaging signal of human immunodeficiency virus type 1
    568..931     +  CDS            HIV-1 gag (fragment): gag protein from human immunodeficiency virus 1; gag
   1077..1310    +  misc_feature   RRE: The Rev response element (RRE) of HIV-1 allows for Rev-dependent mRNA export from the nucleus to the cytoplasm.
   1687..1713    +  CDS            Rev (fragment): human immunodeficiency virus 1 (HIV-1) Rev protein; rev; enhances nuclear export of unspliced and incompletely spliced viral mRNAs
   1720..1743    +  promoter       SV40 promoter (fragment): SV40 early promoter
   1744..1815    +  promoter       SV40 promoter (fragment): SV40 enhancer and early promoter
   1839..1974    +  rep_origin     SV40 ori: SV40 origin of replication
   2020..2616    +  CDS            PuroR (fragment): puromycin N-acetyltransferase; pac from Streptomyces; confers resistance to puromycin
   2665..2782    +  misc_feature   cPPT/CTS: central polypurine tract and central termination sequence of HIV-1
   2847..2913    +  CDS            small t antigen (fragment): SV40 (simian virus 40) small t antigen
   2920..4098    +  promoter       EF-1α promoter: strong constitutive promoter for human elongation factor EF-1α
   4115..6523    +  CDS            ZBTB17: ZBT17_HUMAN - Also known as MIZ1, ZNF151, ZNF60. Experimental evidence at protein level: Swiss-Prot protein existence level 1. Transcription factor that can function as an activator or repressor depending on its binding partners, and by targeting negative regulators of cell cycle progression. Plays a critical role in early lymphocyte development, where it is essential to prevent apoptosis in lymphoid precursors, allowing them to survive in response to IL7 and undergo proper lineage commitment. Has been shown to bind to the promoters of adenovirus major late protein and cyclin D1 and activate t
   6539..6592    +  promoter       U6 promoter (fragment): RNA polymerase III promoter for human U6 snRNA
   6634..7222    +  misc_feature   WPRE: woodchuck hepatitis virus posttranscriptional regulatory element
   7273..7292    +  misc_feature   cPPT/CTS (fragment): central polypurine tract and central termination sequence of HIV-1
   7294..7527    +  LTR            3' LTR (ΔU3): self-inactivating 3' long terminal repeat (LTR) from HIV-1
   7605..7726    +  polyA_signal   SV40 poly(A) signal: SV40 polyadenylation signal
   7766..7901    +  rep_origin     SV40 ori: SV40 origin of replication
   7922..7940    -  promoter       T7 promoter: promoter for bacteriophage T7 RNA polymerase
   7948..8103    +  CDS            lacZα (fragment): LacZα fragment of β-galactosidase; lacZ fragment
   8108..8536    +  rep_origin     f1 ori (sequence partly withheld): f1 bacteriophage origin of replication; arrow indicates direction of (+) strand synthesis
   8589..8693    +  promoter       AmpR promoter: bla
   8694..9554    +  CDS            AmpR: β-lactamase; bla; confers resistance to ampicillin, carbenicillin, and related antibiotics
   9725..10313   +  rep_origin     ori: high-copy-number ColE1/pMB1/pBR322/pUC origin of replication
  10496..10588   +  CDS            lacI (fragment): lac repressor; lacI; The lac repressor binds to the lac operator to inhibit transcription in E. coli. This inhibition can be relieved by adding lactose or isopropyl-β-D-thiogalactopyranoside (IPTG).
  10601..10622   +  protein_bind   CAP binding site: CAP binding activates transcription in the presence of cAMP. E. coli catabolite activator protein
  10637..10667   +  promoter       lac promoter: promoter for the E. coli lac operon
  10671..10693   +  protein_bind   lac operator (fragment): The lac repressor binds to the lac operator to inhibit transcription in E. coli. This inhibition can be relieved by adding lactose or isopropyl-β-D-thiogalactopyranoside (IPTG). lac repressor encoded by lacI
  10736..10754   +  promoter       T3 promoter: promoter for bacteriophage T3 RNA polymerase
