[The description below was written by a language model from this plasmid's Addgene catalogue record and pLannotate feature annotations shown in this document.]
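Description:
TFORF2490 is a third-generation, self-inactivating lentiviral expression plasmid built on the pLX_TRC317 backbone for overexpressing human ZBTB17 (also called MIZ-1, ZNF151 or ZNF60) in mammalian cells. It belongs to a barcoded transcription factor ORF collection. In bacteria it is maintained through a high-copy ColE1/pUC-type origin and selected with ampicillin via the β-lactamase gene. An f1 origin and remnants of a lac/lacZα cloning region with T7 and T3 promoters are also present in the backbone. The depositor warns that the plasmid can recombine, as is common for LTR-containing vectors.

The viral genome is transcribed from an RSV promoter fused to a truncated HIV-1 5' LTR. This is followed by the Ψ packaging signal, a gag fragment, the RRE for Rev-dependent nuclear export, and a cPPT/CTS element. It ends in a ΔU3 3' LTR, which inactivates LTR promoter activity after integration, and an SV40 polyadenylation signal lies downstream of it. Within this unit an SV40 early promoter drives the puromycin N-acetyltransferase gene for selecting transduced cells. A separate EF-1α promoter drives the ZBTB17 coding sequence, which was produced by gene synthesis. A WPRE downstream of the ORF enhances transcript stability and expression.

According to the record, each ORF in the collection carries a unique 24-bp barcode so that transcription factors can be identified in pooled overexpression screens. The barcode is not annotated in the feature table, so its position cannot be stated. A short U6 promoter fragment is annotated between the ORF and the WPRE, but the record assigns it no function. The sequenced record of 10,777 nt matches the sum of the stated backbone and insert sizes.
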