Addgene plasmid #142108: TFORF2490
Purpose: Lentiviral vector for overexpressing transcription factor ORFs with unique 24-bp barcodes. Barcodes facilitate identification of transcription factors in pooled screens.
Depositing lab: Feng Zhang. Depositing organization: Broad Institute. Publication: A transcription factor atlas of directed differentiation. Joung J, Ma S, Tay T, Geiger-Schuller KR, Kirchgatterer PC, Verdine VK, Guo B, Arias-Garcia MA, Allen WE, Singh A, Kuksenko O, Abudayyeh OO, Gootenberg JS, Fu Z, Macrae RK, Buenrostro JD, Regev A, Zhang F. Cell. 2023 Jan 5;186(1):209-229.e26. doi: 10.1016/j.cell.2022.11.026. PubMed 36608654.
Backbone
  Vector backbone: pLX_TRC317
  Backbone manufacturer: Broad Institute Genetic Perturbation Platform
  Backbone size w/o insert (bp): 8264
  Vector type: Mammalian Expression, Lentiviral
  Selectable markers: Puromycin
Growth in bacteria
  Bacterial resistance: Ampicillin, 100 μg/mL
  Growth temperature: 37°C
  Growth strain: NEB Stable
  Copy number: High Copy
Gene/Insert
  Gene/Insert name: ZBTB17
  Species: H. sapiens (human)
  Insert size (bp): 2513
  Entrez Gene: ZBTB17 (a.k.a. MIZ-1, ZNF151, ZNF60, pHZ-67)
  Promoter: EF1a
  Cloning method: Unknown
  Sequencing primers: 5′ GGGTGGAGACTGAAGTTAGGCCAG; 3′ CACATAGCGTAAAAGGAGCAACATAG
Terms and licenses: Academic/Nonprofit Terms; Industry Terms: Not Available to Industry
Depositor comments: NM_003443,ENST00000375743 . The transcription factor ORF portion of this plasmid was synthesized by Genewiz. Please test multiple small colonies in case of plasmid recombination. To make this collection available in a timely manner, a portion of this collection was not fully sequenced by Addgene. If an Addgene verified full plasmid sequence is not available, please contact us prior to placing an order to request the full sequence.
How to cite: TFORF2490 was a gift from Feng Zhang (Addgene plasmid # 142108 ; http://n2t.net/addgene:142108 ; RRID:Addgene_142108)
