>Addgene plasmid #142108 | TFORF2490 | depositor partial sequence | sequence record 278461 | Insert
ACCGCCACCATGGACTTTCCCCAGCACAGCCAGCATGTCTTGGAACAGCTGAACCAGCAGCGGCAGCTGG
GGCTTCTCTGTGACTGCACCTTTGTGGTGGACGGTGTTCACTTTAAGGCTCATAAAGCAGTGCTGGCGGC
CTGCAGCGAGTACTTCAAGATGCTCTTCGTGGACCAGAAGGACGTGGTGCACCTGGACATCAGTAACGCG
GCAGGCCTGGGGCAGGTGCTGGAGTTTATGTACACGGCCAAGCTGAGCCTGAGCCCTGAGAACGTGGATG
ATGTGCTGGCCGTGGCCACTTTCCTCCAAATGCAGGACATCATCACGGCCTGCCATGCCCTCAAGTCACT
TGCTGAGCCGGCTACCAGCCCTGGGGGAAATGCGGAGGCCTTGGCCACAGAAGGAGGGGACAAGAGAGCC
AAAGAGGAGAAGGTGGCCACCAGCACGCTGAGCAGGCTGGAGCAGGCAGGACGCAGCACACCCATAGGCC
CCAGCAGGGACCTCAAGGAGGAGCGCGGCGGTCAGGCCCAGAGTGCGGCCAGCGGTGCAGAGCAGACAGA
GAAAGCCGATGCGCCCCGGGAGCCGCCGCCTGTGGAGCTCAAGCCAGACCCCACGAGTGGCATGGCTGCT
GCAGAAGCTGAGGCCGCTTTGTCCGAGAGCTCGGAGCAAGAAATGGAGGTGGAGCCCGCCCGGAAAGGGG
AAGAGGAGCAAAAGGAGCAAGAGGAGCAAGAGGAGGAGGGCGCAGGGCCAGCTGAGGTCAAGGAGGAGGG
TTCCCAGCTGGAGAACGGAGAGGCCCCCGAGGAGAACGAGAATGAGGAGTCAGCGGGCACAGACTCGGGG
CAGGAGCTCGGCTCCGAGGCCCGGGGCCTGCGCTCAGGCACCTACGGCGACCGCACGGAGTCCAAGGCCT
ACGGCTCCGTCATCCACAAGTGCGAGGACTGTGGGAAGGAGTTCACGCACACGGGGAACTTCAAGCGGCA
CATCCGCATCCACACGGGGGAGAAGCCCTTCTCGTGCCGGGAGTGCAGCAAGGCCTTTTCCGACCCGGCC
GCGTGCAAGGCCCATGAGAAGACGCACAGCCCTCTGAAGCCCTACGGCTGCGAGGAGTGCGGGAAGAGCT
ACCGCCTCATCAGCCTGCTGAACCTGCACAAGAAGCGGCACTCGGGCGAGGCGCGCTACCGCTGCGAGGA
CTGCGGCAAGCTCTTCACCACCTCGGGCAACCTCAAGCGCCACCAGCTGGTGCACAGCGGCGAGAAGCCC
TACCAGTGCGACTACTGCGGCCGCTCCTTCTCCGACCCCACTTCCAAGATGCGCCACCTGGAGACCCACG
ACACGGACAAGGAGCACAAGTGCCCACACTGCGACAAGAAGTTCAACCAGGTAGGGAACCTGAAGGCCCA
CCTGAAGATCCACATCGCTGACGGGCCCCTCAAGTGCCGAGAGTGTGGGAAGCAGTTCACCACCTCAGGG
AACCTGAAGCGGCACCTTCGGATCCACAGCGGGGAGAAGCCCTACGTGTGCATCCACTGCCAGCGACAGT
TTGCAGACCCCGGCGCTCTGCAGCGGCACGTCCGCATTCACACAGGTGAGAAGCCATGCCAGTGTGTGAT
GTGCGGTAAGGCCTTCACCCAGGCCAGCTCCCTCATCGCCCACGTGCGCCAGCACACCGGGGAGAAGCCC
TACGTCTGCGAGCGCTGCGGCAAGAGATTCGTCCAGTCCAGCCAGTTGGCCAATCATATTCGCCACCACG
ACAACATCCGCCCACACAAGTGCAGCGTGTGCAGCAAGGCCTTCGTGAACGTGGGGGACCTGTCCAAGCA
CATCATCATTCACACTGGAGAGAAGCCTTACCTGTGTGATAAGTGTGGGCGTGGCTTCAACCGGGTAGAC
AACCTGCGCTCCCACGTGAAGACCGTGCACCAGGGCAAGGCAGGCATCAAGATCCTGGAGCCCGAGGAGG
GCAGTGAGGTCAGCGTGGTCACTGTGGATGACATGGTCACGCTGGCTACCGAGGCACTGGCAGCGACAGC
CGTCACTCAGCTCACAGTGGTGCCGGTGGGAGCTGCAGTGACAGCCGATGAGACGGAAGTCCTGAAGGCC
GAGATCAGCAAAGCTGTGAAGCAAGTGCAGGAAGAAGACCCCAACACTCACATCCTCTACGCCTGTGACT
CCTGTGGGGACAAGTTTCTGGATGCCAACAGCCTGGCTCAGCATGTGCGAATCCACACAGCCCAGGCACT
GGTCATGTTCCAGACAGACGCGGACTTCTATCAGCAGTATGGGCCAGGTGGCACGTGGCCTGCCGGGCAG
GTGCTGCAGGCTGGGGAGCTGGTCTTCCGCCCTCGCGACGGGGCTGAGGGCCAGCCCGCACTGGCAGAGA
CCTCCCCTACAGCTCCTGAATGTCCCCCGCCTGCCGAGTAGTAATGAACTAGTCCGTAACTTGAAAGTAT
TTCGATTTCTTGGCTTTATATATCTTGTGGAAAGGACGATCCTATCTGATCCGAACGCACTAA
