>Addgene plasmid #142108 | TFORF2490 | depositor partial sequence | sequence record 278462 | Barcode
TCCTATCTGATCCGAACGCACTAA
